>Addgene plasmid #90108 | Flag-MCPIP1(150-599) | addgene full sequence | sequence record 177328 | Addgene NGS Result
GACATTGATTATTGACTAGTTATTAATAGTAATCAATTACGGGGTCATTAGTTCATAGCCCATATATGGA
GTTCCGCGTTACATAACTTACGGTAAATGGCCCGCCTGGCTGACCGCCCAACGACCCCCGCCCATTGACG
TCAATAATGACGTATGTTCCCATAGTAACGCCAATAGGGACTTTCCATTGACGTCAATGGGTGGAGTATT
TACGGTAAACTGCCCACTTGGCAGTACATCAAGTGTATCATATGCCAAGTCCGCCCCCTATTGACGTCAA
TGACGGTAAATGGCCCGCCTGGCATTATGCCCAGTACATGACCTTACGGGACTTTCCTACTTGGCAGTAC
ATCTACGTATTAGTCATCGCTATTACCATGGTGATGCGGTTTTGGCAGTACACCAATGGGCGTGGATAGC
GGTTTGACTCACGGGGATTTCCAAGTCTCCACCCCATTGACGTCAATGGGAGTTTGTTTTGGCACCAAAA
TCAACGGGACTTTCCAAAATGTCGTAATAACCCCGCCCCGTTGACGCAAATGGGCGGTAGGCGTGTACGG
TGGGAGGTCTATATAAGCAGAGCTCGTTTAGTGAACCGTCAGAATTGATCTACCATGGCCCACAACCACC
GCCACAAGCACGCCGACTACAAAGACGATGACGACAAGCTTGCGGCCGCGAATTCAATGAACAAGGAGGT
CTTCTCCTGCCGGGGCATCCTGCTGGCAGTGAACTGGTTTCTGGAGCGGGGCCACACAGACATCACAGTG
TTTGTGCCATCCTGGAGGAAGGAGCAGCCTCGGCCCGACGTGCCCATCACAGACCAGCACATCCTGCGGG
AACTGGAGAAGAAGAAGATCCTGGTGTTCACACCATCACGACGCGTGGGTGGCAAGCGGGTGGTGTGCTA
TGACGACAGATTCATTGTGAAGCTGGCCTACGAGTCTGACGGGATCGTGGTTTCCAACGACACATACCGT
GACCTCCAAGGCGAGCGGCAGGAGTGGAAGCGCTTCATCGAGGAGCGGCTGCTCATGTACTCCTTCGTCA
ATGACAAGTTTATGCCCCCTGATGACCCACTGGGCCGGCACGGGCCCAGCCTGGACAACTTCCTGCGTAA
GAAGCCACTCACTTTGGAGCACAGGAAGCAGCCGTGTCCCTATGGAAGGAAATGCACCTATGGGATCAAG
TGCCGATTCTTCCACCCAGAGCGGCCAAGCTGCCCCCAGCGCTCTGTGGCAGATGAGCTCCGTGCCAATG
CTCTCCTCTCACCCCCCAGAGCCCCAAGCAAGGACAAAAATGGCCGGCGGCCTTCACCTTCATCCCAGTC
CAGCTCTCTGCTAACAGAGAGTGAGCAGTGCAGCCTGGATGGGAAGAAGCTGGGGGCCCAGGCATCCCCA
GGGTCCCGCCAAGAGGGTCTAACACAGACCTATGCCCCATCAGGCAGGAGCCTCGCACCTAGCGGGGGCA
GTGGCAGCAGCTTTGGGCCCACAGACTGGCTCCCACAGACGCTGGACTCACTCCCGTACGTCTCCCAGGA
TTGCCTGGACTCGGGCATTGGCTCCCTGGAGAGCCAGATGTCGGAACTTTGGGGGGTTCGAGGAGGAGGC
CCTGGTGAGCCGGGCCCACCCCGAGCCCCTTACACGGGCTACAGTCCCTATGGATCTGAGCTCCCAGCCA
CCGCAGCCTTCTCTGCCTTTGGCCGGGCCATGGGTGCTGGCCACTTCAGTGTCCCTGCCGACTACCCACC
CGCGCCCCCTGCCTTTCCACCTCGAGAGTACTGGTCTGAACCATACCCACTGCCCCCACCCACATCAGTC
CTTCAGGAGCCCCCAGTGCAGAGCCCAGGGGCTGGCAGGAGCCCGTGGGGCAGGGCAGGCAGCCTGGCCA
AGGAGCAGGCCAGCGTGTATACTAAGCTGTGTGGTGTGTTTCCCCCGCACCTGGTGGAGGCTGTGATGGG
GCGCTTCCCACAGCTCCTGGACCCCCAGCAGCTGGCTGCCGAGATCCTCTCCTACAAGTCCCAGCACCCC
AGTGAGTAATCTAGATATCGGTACCGGATCCAGATCTGATCCCGGGTGGCATCCCTGTGACCCCTCCCCA
GTGCCTCTCCTGGCCCTGGAAGTTGCCACTCCAGTGCCCACCAGCCTTGTCCTAATAAAATTAAGTTGCA
TCATTTTGTCTGACTAGGTGTCCTTCTATAATATTATGGGGTGGAGGGGGGTGGTATGGAGCAAGGGGCA
AGTTGGGAAGACAACCTGTAGGGCCTGCGGGGTCTATTGGGAACCAAGCTGGAGTGCAGTGGCACAATCT
TGGCTCACTGCAATCTCCGCCTCCTGGGTTCAAGCGATTCTCCTGCCTCAGCCTCCCGAGTTGTTGGGAT
TCCAGGCATGCATGACCAGGCTCAGCTAATTTTTGTTTTTTTGGTAGAGACGGGGTTTCACCATATTGGC
CAGGCTGGTCTCCAACTCCTAATCTCAGGTGATCTACCCACCTTGGCCTCCCAAATTGCTGGGATTACAG
GCGTGAACCACTGCTCCCTTCCCTGTCCTTCTGATTTTAAAATAACTATACCAGCAGGAGGACGTCCAGA
CACAGCATAGGCTACCTGGCCATGCCCAACCGGTGGGACATTTGAGTTGCTTGCTTGGCACTGTCCTCTC
ATGCGTTGGGTCCACTCAGTAGATGCCTGTTGAATTGGGTACGCGGCCAGCTTGGCTGTGGAATGTGTGT
CAGTTAGGGTGTGGAAAGTCCCCAGGCTCCCCAGCAGGCAGAAGTATGCAAAGCATGCATCTCAATTAGT
CAGCAACCAGGTGTGGAAAGTCCCCAGGCTCCCCAGCAGGCAGAAGTATGCAAAGCATGCATCTCAATTA
GTCAGCAACCATAGTCCCGCCCCTAACTCCGCCCATCCCGCCCCTAACTCCGCCCAGTTCCGCCCATTCT
CCGCCCCATGGCTGACTAATTTTTTTTATTTATGCAGAGGCCGAGGCCGCCTCGGCCTCTGAGCTATTCC
AGAAGTAGTGAGGAGGCTTTTTTGGAGGCCTAGGCTTTTGCAAAAAGCTCCTCGAGGAACTGAAAAACCA
GAAAGTTAATTCCCTATAGTGAGTCGTATTAAATTCGTAATCATGTCATAGCTGTTTCCTGTGTGAAATT
GTTATCCGCTCACAATTCCACACAACATACGAGCCGGAAGCATAAAGTGTAAAGCCTGGGGTGCCTAATG
AGTGAGCTAACTCACATTAATTGCGTTGCGCTCACTGCCCGCTTTCCAGTCGGGAAACCTGTCGTGCCAG
CTGCATTAATGAATCGGCCAACGCGCGGGGAGAGGCGGTTTGCGTATTGGGCGCTCTTCCGCTTCCTCGC
TCACTGACTCGCTGCGCTCGGTCGTTCGGCTGCGGCGAGCGGTATCAGCTCACTCAAAGGCGGTAATACG
GTTATCCACAGAATCAGGGGATAACGCAGGAAAGAACATGTGAGCAAAAGGCCAGCAAAAGGCCAGGAAC
CGTAAAAAGGCCGCGTTGCTGGCGTTTTTCCATAGGCTCCGCCCCCCTGACGAGCATCACAAAAATCGAC
GCTCAAGTCAGAGGTGGCGAAACCCGACAGGACTATAAAGATACCAGGCGTTTCCCCCTGGAAGCTCCCT
CGTGCGCTCTCCTGTTCCGACCCTGCCGCTTACCGGATACCTGTCCGCCTTTCTCCCTTCGGGAAGCGTG
GCGCTTTCTCATAGCTCACGCTGTAGGTATCTCAGTTCGGTGTAGGTCGTTCGCTCCAAGCTGGGCTGTG
TGCACGAACCCCCCGTTCAGCCCGACCGCTGCGCCTTATCCGGTAACTATCGTCTTGAGTCCAACCCGGT
AAGACACGACTTATCGCCACTGGCAGCAGCCACTGGTAACAGGATTAGCAGAGCGAGGTATGTAGGCGGT
GCTACAGAGTTCTTGAAGTGGTGGCCTAACTACGGCTACACTAGAAGAACAGTATTTGGTATCTGCGCTC
TGCTGAAGCCAGTTACCTTCGGAAAAAGAGTTGGTAGCTCTTGATCCGGCAAACAAACCACCGCTGGTAG
CGGTGGTTTTTTTGTTTGCAAGCAGCAGATTACGCGCAGAAAAAAAGGATCTCAAGAAGATCCTTTGATC
TTTTCTACGGGGTCTGACGCTCAGTGGAACGAAAACTCACGTTAAGGGATTTTGGTCATGAGATTATCAA
AAAGGATCTTCACCTAGATCCTTTTAAATTAAAAATGAAGTTTTAAATCAATCTAAAGTATATATGAGTA
AACTTGGTCTGACAGTTACCAATGCTTAATCAGTGAGGCACCTATCTCAGCGATCTGTCTATTTCGTTCA
TCCATAGTTGCCTGACTCCCCGTCGTGTAGATAACTACGATACGGGAGGGCTTACCATCTGGCCCCAGTG
CTGCAATGATACCGCGAGACCCACGCTCACCGGCTCCAGATTTATCAGCAATAAACCAGCCAGCCGGAAG
GGCCGAGCGCAGAAGTGGTCCTGCAACTTTATCCGCCTCCATCCAGTCTATTAATTGTTGCCGGGAAGCT
AGAGTAAGTAGTTCGCCAGTTAATAGTTTGCGCAACGTTGTTGCCATTGCTACAGGCATCGTGGTGTCAC
GCTCGTCGTTTGGTATGGCTTCATTCAGCTCCGGTTCCCAACGATCAAGGCGAGTTACATGATCCCCCAT
GTTGTGCAAAAAAGCGGTTAGCTCCTTCGGTCCTCCGATCGTTGTCAGAAGTAAGTTGGCCGCAGTGTTA
TCACTCATGGTTATGGCAGCACTGCATAATTCTCTTACTGTCATGCCATCCGTAAGATGCTTTTCTGTGA
CTGGTGAGTACTCAACCAAGTCATTCTGAGAATAGTGTATGCGGCGACCGAGTTGCTCTTGCCCGGCGTC
AATACGGGATAATACCGCGCCACATAGCAGAACTTTAAAAGTGCTCATCATTGGAAAACGTTCTTCGGGG
CGAAAACTCTCAAGGATCTTACCGCTGTTGAGATCCAGTTCGATGTAACCCACTCGTGCACCCAACTGAT
CTTCAGCATCTTTTACTTTCACCAGCGTTTCTGGGTGAGCAAAAACAGGAAGGCAAAATGCCGCAAAAAA
GGGAATAAGGGCGACACGGAAATGTTGAATACTCATACTCTTCCTTTTTCAATATTATTGAAGCATTTAT
CAGGGTTATTGTCTCATGAGCGGATACATATTTGAATGTATTTAGAAAAATAAACAAATAGGGGTTCCGC
GCACATTTCCCCGAAAAGTGCCACCTG
[124 nt withheld, positions 5278-5401]
C
[91 nt withheld, positions 5403-5493]
A
[49 nt withheld, positions 5495-5543]
CCTTTGACGTTGGAGTCCACGTTCTTT
[37 nt withheld, positions 5571-5607]
ACCCTATCTCGGTCTATTCTTTTGATTTATAAGGGATTTTGCCGATTTCGGCCTATTGGTTAAAAAATGA
GCTGATTTAACAAAAATTTAACGCGAATTTTAACAAAATATTAACGCTTACAATTTCCATTCGCCATTCA
GGCTGCGCAACTGTTGGGAAGGGCGATCGGTGCGGGCCTCTTCGCTATTACGCCAGCTGGCGAAAGGGGG
ATGTGCTGCAAGGCGATTAAGTTGGGTAACGCCAGGGTTTTCCCAGTCACGACGTTGTAAAACGACGGCC
AGTGCCAAGCTGATCTATACATTGAATCAATATTGGCAATTAGCCATATTAGTCATTGGTTATATAGCAT
AAATCAATATTGGCTATTGGCCATTGCATACGTTGTATCTATATCATAATATGTACATTTATATTGGCTC
ATGTCCAATATGACCGCCATGTT
Features (pLannotate 1.2.2; 15 found; start..end, strand, type, name):
      1..380     +  enhancer       CMV enhancer: human cytomegalovirus immediate early enhancer
    382..581     +  promoter       CMV promoter: human cytomegalovirus (CMV) immediate early promoter
    690..2036    +  CDS            ZC3H12A (fragment): ZC12A_HUMAN - Also known as MCPIP From Homo sapiens (Human).
   2074..2696    +  polyA_signal   hGH poly(A) signal: human growth hormone polyadenylation signal
   2725..3054    +  promoter       SV40 promoter: SV40 enhancer and early promoter
   3093..3111    -  promoter       T7 promoter: promoter for bacteriophage T7 RNA polymerase
   3149..3165    -  protein_bind   lac operator: The lac repressor binds to the lac operator to inhibit transcription in E. coli. This inhibition can be relieved by adding lactose or isopropyl-β-D-thiogalactopyranoside (IPTG). lac repressor encoded by lacI
   3173..3203    -  promoter       lac promoter: promoter for the E. coli lac operon
   3218..3239    -  protein_bind   CAP binding site: CAP binding activates transcription in the presence of cAMP. E. coli catabolite activator protein
   3252..3344    -  CDS            lacI (fragment): lac repressor; lacI; The lac repressor binds to the lac operator to inhibit transcription in E. coli. This inhibition can be relieved by adding lactose or isopropyl-β-D-thiogalactopyranoside (IPTG).
   3527..4115    -  rep_origin     ori: high-copy-number ColE1/pMB1/pBR322/pUC origin of replication
   4286..5146    -  CDS            AmpR: β-lactamase; bla; confers resistance to ampicillin, carbenicillin, and related antibiotics
   5147..5251    -  promoter       AmpR promoter: bla
   5278..5706    +  rep_origin     f1 ori (sequence partly withheld): f1 bacteriophage origin of replication; arrow indicates direction of (+) strand synthesis
   5737..5891    -  CDS            lacZα (fragment): LacZα fragment of β-galactosidase; lacZ fragment
