[The description below was written by a language model from this plasmid's Addgene catalogue record and pLannotate feature annotations shown in this document.]
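Description:
Flag-MCPIP1(150-599) is a mammalian expression plasmid built on the commercial pCMV-MAT-Tag-FLAG1 backbone. It carries a truncated human MCPIP1 (ZC3H12A, also called regnase-1) open reading frame covering residues 150 to 599, so it lacks the protein's N-terminal portion. The roughly 1.35 kb insert was cloned between EcoRI and XbaI sites. Transcription is driven by the human cytomegalovirus immediate-early enhancer and promoter and terminated by the human growth hormone polyadenylation signal. According to the catalogue entry, a Flag epitope supplied by the backbone is fused to the N terminus of the fragment. The automated annotation does not call this tag as a separate feature, although there is unannotated space between the promoter and the start of the ZC3H12A match where it would lie.

For propagation in E. coli the plasmid has a high-copy ColE1/pUC-type origin and a β-lactamase gene under its own promoter, giving ampicillin selection. An f1 origin is also present, which allows single-stranded DNA production. An SV40 enhancer/early promoter element lies downstream of the expression cassette, but no mammalian selection marker is annotated after it. The backbone also contains remnants of cloning-vector sequence: a T7 promoter, lac promoter and operator, a CAP site, and fragments of lacI and lacZα. The sequenced record is 6,050 nt, consistent with the stated backbone plus insert.

The record gives the purpose simply as mammalian expression of the tagged truncation. The associated publication concerns MCPIP1 deubiquitinating TRAF proteins and negatively regulating JNK and NF-κB signalling. This suggests use as a deletion mutant for mapping which regions of the protein are needed for those activities, with the Flag tag serving for detection or immunoprecipitation.
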