Addgene plasmid #90108: Flag-MCPIP1(150-599)
Purpose: Mammalian expression of Flag-MCPIP1(150-599)
Depositing lab: Mingui Fu. Depositing organization: University of Missouri at Kansas City. Publication: MCP-induced protein 1 deubiquitinates TRAF proteins and negatively regulates JNK and NF-kappaB signaling. Liang J, Saad Y, Lei T, Wang J, Qi D, Yang Q, Kolattukudy PE, Fu M. J Exp Med. 2010 Dec 20;207(13):2959-73. doi: 10.1084/jem.20092641. Epub 2010 Nov 29. PubMed 21115689.
Backbone
  Vector backbone: pCMV-MAT-Tag-FLAG1
  Backbone manufacturer: Sigma
  Backbone size w/o insert (bp): 4714
  Vector type: Mammalian Expression
Growth in bacteria
  Bacterial resistance: Ampicillin, 100 μg/mL
  Growth temperature: 37°C
  Growth strain: DH5alpha
  Copy number: High Copy
Gene/Insert
  Gene/Insert name: MCPIP1 (alt names: Zc3h12a; regnase-1)
  Species: H. sapiens (human)
  Insert size (bp): 1350
  Entrez Gene: ZC3H12A (a.k.a. MCPIP, MCPIP-1, MCPIP1, Reg1, dJ423B22.1)
  Promoter: CMV
  Tag / fusion protein: Flag (N terminal on backbone)
  Cloning method: Restriction Enzyme; 5′ cloning site EcoRI (unknown if destroyed); 3′ cloning site XbaI (unknown if destroyed)
  Sequencing primers: 5′ CMV-F
Terms and licenses: Academic/Nonprofit Terms; Industry Terms: Not Available to Industry
How to cite: Flag-MCPIP1(150-599) was a gift from Mingui Fu (Addgene plasmid # 90108 ; http://n2t.net/addgene:90108 ; RRID:Addgene_90108)
